Addgene plasmid #100626: YCe1486 HC_Kan_RFP-p16
Purpose: (Empty Backbone) EMMA toolkit part-entry vector position 16
Depositing lab: Yizhi Cai. Depositing organization: University of Edinburgh. Publication: EMMA: An Extensible Mammalian Modular Assembly Toolkit for the Rapid Design and Production of Diverse Expression Vectors. Martella A, Matjusaitis M, Auxillos J, Pollard SM, Cai Y. ACS Synth Biol. 2017 Apr 24. doi: 10.1021/acssynbio.7b00016. PubMed 28418644.
Backbone
  Vector backbone: pSMART HC_Kan
  Vector type: Synthetic Biology
Growth in bacteria
  Bacterial resistance: Kanamycin, 50 μg/mL
  Growth temperature: 37°C
  Growth strain: DH5alpha
  Copy number: High Copy
Gene/Insert
  Gene/Insert name: None
Terms and licenses: Academic/Nonprofit Terms; Industry Terms: Not Available to Industry
Depositor comments: It is used to standardize new parts for EMMA toolkit. New DNA fragments (parts) are cloned into this plasmid replacing the RFP gene through a BsaI Golden Gate reaction. The resulting plasmid will have the part flanked by BsmBI sites and the fusion sites corresponding to position 16 of EMMA platform.
How to cite: YCe1486 HC_Kan_RFP-p16 was a gift from Yizhi Cai (Addgene plasmid # 100626 ; http://n2t.net/addgene:100626 ; RRID:Addgene_100626)
