[The description below was written by a language model from this plasmid's Addgene catalogue record and the feature table of its GenBank file.]
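Description:
YCe1486 HC_Kan_RFP-p16 is an empty part-entry vector from the EMMA (Extensible Mammalian Modular Assembly) toolkit, built on the pSMART HC_Kan backbone and used to convert new DNA fragments into standardized parts for position 16 of the EMMA assembly scheme. It is a small (2,935 bp) circular synthetic-biology plasmid maintained in E. coli through a high-copy ColE1/pUC-type origin of replication. Selection is with kanamycin, through an aph(3')-Ia aminoglycoside phosphotransferase gene driven by the cat promoter. The backbone is transcriptionally insulated: tonB, T7Te and T3Te terminators flank the marker and origin, which limits read-through into or out of the cloning region.

The cloning region holds a bacterial RFP dropout cassette rather than a payload of interest. This cassette consists of a CAP binding site, lac promoter and lac operator, a strong ribosome binding site, the mRFP1 coding sequence (a monomeric DsRed derivative), and rrnB T1 and T7Te terminators, all bracketed by BioBrick prefix and suffix sequences. According to the depositor, a new part is inserted by a BsaI Golden Gate reaction that replaces the RFP gene. Loss of the red reporter should therefore distinguish recombinant colonies from those carrying the parental vector. In the resulting plasmid, the part is flanked by BsmBI sites and by the fusion sites that define EMMA position 16, presumably so that BsmBI digestion can release it for ordered assembly with parts from other positions into mammalian expression vectors. The BsaI and BsmBI sites and the fusion-site overhangs are not annotated in the feature table, and the record does not state what functional category of part position 16 is meant to hold.
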