LOCUS       Exported 2935 bp ds-DNA circular SYN 13-MAY-2021
DEFINITION  EMMA toolkit part-entry vector position 16.
ACCESSION   .
VERSION     .
KEYWORDS    YCe1486 HC_Kan_RFP-p16
SOURCE      synthetic DNA construct
  ORGANISM  synthetic DNA construct
REFERENCE   1 (bases 1 to 2935)
  AUTHORS   Martella A, Matjusaitis M, Auxillos J, Pollard SM, Cai Y
  TITLE     EMMA: An Extensible Mammalian Modular Assembly Toolkit for the Rapid
            Design and Production of Diverse Expression Vectors.
  JOURNAL   ACS Synth Biol. 2017 Apr 24. doi: 10.1021/acssynbio.7b00016.
  PUBMED    28418644
REFERENCE   2 (bases 1 to 2935)
  AUTHORS   .
  TITLE     Direct Submission
  JOURNAL   Exported May 13, 2021 from SnapGene Server 1.1.58
            http://www.snapgene.com
FEATURES             Location/Qualifiers
     source          1..2935
                     /organism="synthetic DNA construct"
                     /mol_type="other DNA"
     misc_feature    20..41
                     /label=BioBrick prefix
                     /note="BioBrick prefix for parts that do not start with
                     ""ATG"""
     protein_bind    142..163
                     /label=CAP binding site
                     /bound_moiety="E. coli catabolite activator protein"
                     /note="CAP binding activates transcription in the presence
                     of cAMP."
     promoter        178..208
                     /label=lac promoter
                     /note="promoter for the E. coli lac operon"
     protein_bind    216..232
                     /label=lac operator
                     /bound_moiety="lac repressor encoded by lacI"
                     /note="The lac repressor binds to the lac operator to
                     inhibit transcription in E. coli. This inhibition can be
                     relieved by adding lactose or
                     isopropyl-beta-D-thiogalactopyranoside (IPTG)."
     RBS             250..261
                     /note="strong bacterial ribosome binding site (Elowitz and
                     Leibler, 2000)"
     CDS             268..945
                     /codon_start=1
                     /product="monomeric derivative of DsRed (Campbell et al.,
                     2002)"
                     /label=mRFP1
                     /translation="MASSEDVIKEFMRFKVRMEGSVNGHEFEIEGEGEGRPYEGTQTAK
                     LKVTKGGPLPFAWDILSPQFQYGSKAYVKHPADIPDYLKLSFPEGFKWERVMNFEDGGV
                     VTVTQDSSLQDGEFIYKVKLRGTNFPSDGPVMQKKTMGWEASTERMYPEDGALKGEIKM
                     RLKLKDGGHYDAEVKTTYMAKKPVQLPGAYKTDIKLDITSHNEDYTIVEQYERAEGRHS
                     TGA"
     terminator      990..1061
                     /label=rrnB T1 terminator
                     /note="transcription terminator T1 from the E. coli rrnB
                     gene"
     terminator      1077..1104
                     /label=T7Te terminator
                     /note="phage T7 early transcription terminator"
     misc_feature    1111..1131
                     /label=BioBrick suffix
                     /note="universal suffix for all parts"
     terminator      1215..1246
                     /label=tonB terminator
                     /note="bidirectional E. coli tonB-P14 transcription
                     terminator"
     promoter        1247..1349
                     /label=cat promoter
                     /note="promoter of the E. coli cat gene encoding
                     chloramphenicol acetyltransferase"
     CDS             1350..2165
                     /codon_start=1
                     /gene="aph(3')-Ia"
                     /product="aminoglycoside phosphotransferase"
                     /label=KanR
                     /note="confers resistance to kanamycin in bacteria or G418
                     (Geneticin(R)) in eukaryotes"
                     /translation="MSHIQRETSCSRPRLNSNMDADLYGYKWARDNVGQSGATIYRLYG
                     KPDAPELFLKHGKGSVANDVTDEMVRLNWLTEFMPLPTIKHFIRTPDDAWLLTTAIPGK
                     TAFQVLEEYPDSGENIVDALAVFLRRLHSIPVCNCPFNGDRVFRLAQAQSRMNNGLVGA
                     SDFDDERNGWPVEQVWKEMHKLLPFSPDSVVTHGDFSLDNLIFDEGKLIGCIDVGRVGI
                     ADRYQDLAILWNCLGEFSPSLQKRLFQKYGIDNPDMNKLQFHLMLDEFF"
     primer_bind     complement(1423..1442)
                     /label=Kan-R
                     /note="Kanamycin resistance gene, reverse primer"
     terminator      2186..2213
                     /label=T7Te terminator
                     /note="phage T7 early transcription terminator"
     rep_origin      complement(2225..2812)
                     /direction=LEFT
                     /label=ori
                     /note="high-copy-number ColE1/pMB1/pBR322/pUC origin of
                     replication"
     primer_bind     complement(2305..2324)
                     /label=pBR322ori-F
                     /note="pBR322 origin, forward primer"
     terminator      2834..2863
                     /label=T3Te terminator
                     /note="phage T3 early transcription terminator"
ORIGIN
        1 acgtctcgcc ctagagaccg aattcgcggc cgcttctaga gcaatacgca aaccgcctct
       61 ccccgcgcgt tggccgattc attaatgcag ctggcacgac aggtttcccg actggaaagc
      121 gggcagtgag cgcaacgcaa ttaatgtgag ttagctcact cattaggcac cccaggcttt
      181 acactttatg cttccggctc gtatgttgtg tggaattgtg agcggataac aatttcacac
      241 atactagaga aagaggagaa atactagatg gcttcctccg aagacgttat caaagagttc
      301 atgcgtttca aagttcgtat ggaaggttcc gttaacggtc acgagttcga aatcgaaggt
      361 gaaggtgaag gtcgtccgta cgaaggtacc cagaccgcta aactgaaagt taccaaaggt
      421 ggtccgctgc cgttcgcttg ggacatcctg tccccgcagt tccagtacgg ttccaaagct
      481 tacgttaaac acccggctga catcccggac tacctgaaac tgtccttccc ggaaggtttc
      541 aaatgggaac gtgttatgaa cttcgaagac ggtggtgttg ttaccgttac ccaggactcc
      601 tccctgcaag acggtgagtt catctacaaa gttaaactgc gtggtaccaa cttcccgtcc
      661 gacggtccgg ttatgcagaa aaaaaccatg ggttgggaag cttccaccga acgtatgtac
      721 ccggaagacg gtgctctgaa aggtgaaatc aaaatgcgtc tgaaactgaa agacggtggt
      781 cactacgacg ctgaagttaa aaccacctac atggctaaaa aaccggttca gctgccgggt
      841 gcttacaaaa ccgacatcaa actggacatc acctcccaca acgaagacta caccatcgtt
      901 gaacagtacg aacgtgctga aggtcgtcac tccaccggtg cttaataacg ctgatagtgc
      961 tagtgtagat cgctactaga gccaggcatc aaataaaacg aaaggctcag tcgaaagact
     1021 gggcctttcg ttttatctgt tgtttgtcgg tgaacgctct ctactagagt cacactggct
     1081 caccttcggg tgggcctttc tgcgtttata tactagtagc ggccgctgca gggtctctgc
     1141 tccgagacga aacgaattct ctagatatcg ctcaatactg accatttaaa tcatacctga
     1201 cctccatagc agaaagtcaa aagcctccga ccggaggctt ttgacttgat cggcacgtaa
     1261 gaggttccaa ctttcaccat aatgaaataa gatcactacc gggcgtattt tttgagttat
     1321 cgagattttc aggagctaag gaagctaaaa tgagccatat tcaacgggaa acgtcttgct
     1381 cgaggccgcg attaaattcc aacatggatg ctgatttata tgggtataaa tgggctcgcg
     1441 ataatgtcgg gcaatcaggt gcgacaatct atcgattgta tgggaagccc gatgcgccag
     1501 agttgtttct gaaacatggc aaaggtagcg ttgccaatga tgttacagat gagatggtca
     1561 ggctaaactg gctgacggaa tttatgcctc ttccgaccat caagcatttt atccgtactc
     1621 ctgatgatgc atggttactc accactgcga tcccagggaa aacagcattc caggtattag
     1681 aagaatatcc tgattcaggt gaaaatattg ttgatgcgct ggcagtgttc ctgcgccggt
     1741 tgcattcgat tcctgtttgt aattgtcctt ttaacggcga tcgcgtattt cgtctcgctc
     1801 aggcgcaatc acgaatgaat aacggtttgg ttggtgcgag tgattttgat gacgagcgta
     1861 atggctggcc tgttgaacaa gtctggaaag aaatgcataa gcttttgcca ttctcaccgg
     1921 attcagtcgt cactcatggt gatttctcac ttgataacct tatttttgac gaggggaaat
     1981 taataggttg tattgatgtt ggacgagtcg gaatcgcaga ccgataccag gatcttgcca
     2041 tcctatggaa ctgcctcggt gagttttctc cttcattaca gaaacggctt tttcaaaaat
     2101 atggtattga taatcctgat atgaataaat tgcagtttca cttgatgctc gatgagtttt
     2161 tctgagggcc caaatgtaat cacctggctc accttcgggt gggcctttct gcgttgctgg
     2221 cgtttttcca taggctccgc ccccctgacg agcatcacaa aaatcgatgc tcaagtcaga
     2281 ggtggcgaaa cccgacagga ctataaagat accaggcgtt tccccctgga agctccctcg
     2341 tgcgctctcc tgttccgacc ctgccgctta ccggatacct gtccgccttt ctcccttcgg
     2401 gaagcgtggc gctttctcat agctcacgct gtaggtatct cagttcggtg taggtcgttc
     2461 gctccaagct gggctgtgtg cacgaacccc ccgttcagcc cgaccgctgc gccttatccg
     2521 gtaactatcg tcttgagtcc aacccggtaa gacacgactt atcgccactg gcagcagcca
     2581 ctggtaacag gattagcaga gcgaggtatg taggcggtgc tacagagttc ttgaagtggt
     2641 ggcctaacta cggctacact agaagaacag tatttggtat ctgcgctctg ctgaagccag
     2701 ttacctcgga aaaagagttg gtagctcttg atccggcaaa caaaccaccg ctggtagcgg
     2761 tggttttttt gtttgcaagc agcagattac gcgcagaaaa aaaggatctc aagaagatcc
     2821 tttgattttc taccgaagaa aggcccaccc gtgaaggtga gccagtgagt tgattgcagt
     2881 ccagttacgc tggagtctga ggctcgtcct gaatgatatc aagcttgaat tcgtt
//
